>Addgene plasmid #31610 | pcDNA3.1 Flag mHMGB2 | depositor partial sequence | sequence record 14494 | Author sequence
AACTTCATTTTCGGGCGGGCGGCTGCTGCTGCCTGTGGCCCGGGCGGCTGGGAGAAGCCGAGTGTTGGTG
AGTGACGCGGCGGAGGTGTAGTTTGACGCGGTGTGTTACGTGGGGGAGAGAATAAAACTCCAGCGAGATC
CGGGCCGCGAACGAAAGCAGTGACGGAGGAGCTTGTACCACCGGTGACTAGATGACCATGGACTACAAGG
ACGACGATGACAAGCTGCAGGAATTCATGGGCAAGGGTGACCCCAACAAGCCGCGGGGCAAAATGTCCTC
GTACGCCTTCTTCGTGCAGACCTGCCGCGAGGAGCACAAGAAGAAGCATCCCGACTCGTCGGTGAACTTC
GCCGAGTTCTCCAAGAAATGCTCCGAGAGATGGAAGACCATGTCTGCAAAGGAAAAGTCCAAGTTTGAAG
ATTTGGCCAAGAGCGACAAAGCTCGTTATGACAGGGAGATGAAGAACTATGTTCCTCCCAAAGGGGATAA
GAAAGGAAAGAAAAAAGACCCCAATGCTCCGAAGAGACCACCGTCTGCCTTCTTCCTGTTTTGCTCTGAA
AATCGCCCAAAGATCAAAATTGAACACCCAGGCCTGTCTATTGGAGATACTGCGAAGAAACTGGGTGAGA
TGTGGTCTGAGCAATCTGCCAAAGATAAACAACCGTATGAGCAGAAAGCAGCTAAACTAAAGGAGAAGTA
TGAAAAGGATATTGCTGCATACCGTGCCAAGGGCAAAAGTGAAGCAGGAAAGAAGGGTCCTGGTAGGCCA
ACAGGCTCAAAGAAGAAGAACGAACCAGAAGATGAGGAGGAGGAAGAAGAGGAGGAAGAGGAGGAAGATG
AAGAGGAAGAAGAGGAGGATGAAGAATAATCTAGAGGGCCCTATTCTATAGTGTCACCTAAATGCTAGAG
CTCGCTGATCAGCCTCGACTGTGCCTTCTAGTTGCCAGCCATCTGTTGTTGCCCCTCCCCCGGCTACGAG
GTGGG
