>Addgene plasmid #31610 | pcDNA3.1 Flag mHMGB2 | addgene partial sequence | sequence record 36248 | CMV-F 5'-CGCAAATGGGCGGTAGGCGTG-3'
CGNGGGCTTTAGCGACTCTCTGGCTACTAGAGAACCCACTGCTTACTGGCTTATCGAAATTAATACGACT
CACTATAGGGAGACCCAAGCTCCACAATTCGGGCGGCGGCTGCTGCTGCCTGTGGCCCGGGCGGCTGGGA
GAAGCCGAGTGTTGGTGAGTGACGCGGCGGAGGTGTAGTTTGACGCGGTGTGTTACGTGGGGGAGAGAAT
AAAACTCCAGCGAGATCCGGGCCGCGAACGAAAGCAGTGACGGAGGAGCTTGTACCACCGGTGACTAGAT
GACCATGGACTACAAGGACGACGATGACAAGCTGCAGGAATTCATGGGCAAGGGTGACCCCAACAAGCCG
CGGGGCAAAATGTCCTCGTACGCCTTCTTCGTGCAGACCTGCCGCGAGGAGCACAAGAAGAAGCATCCCG
ACTCGTCGGTGAACTTCGCCGAGTTCTCCAAGAAATGCTCCGAGAGATGGAAGACCATGTCTGCAAAGGA
AAAGTCCAAGTTTGAAGATTTGGCCAAGAGCGACAAAGCTCGTTATGACAGGGAGATGAAGAACTATGTT
CCTCCCAAAGGGGATAAGAAAGGAAAGAAAAAAGACCCCAATGCTCCGAAGAGACCACCGTCTGCCTTCT
TCCTGTTTTGCTCTGAAAATCGCCCAAAGATCAAAATTGAACACCCAGGCCTGTCTATTGGAGATACTGC
GAAGAAACTGGGTGAGATGTGGTCTGAGCAATCTGCCAAAGATAAACAACCGTATGAGCAGAAAGCAGCT
AAACTAAAGGAGAAGTATGAAAAGGATATTGCTGCATACCGTGCCAAGGGCAAAAGTGAAGCAGGAAAGA
AGGGTCCTGGTAGGCCAACAGGCTCAAAGAAGAAGAACGAACCAGAAGATGAGGAGGAGGAAGAAGAGGA
GGAAGAGGAGGAAGATGAAGAGGAAGAAGAGGAGGATGAAGAATAATCTAGAGGGCCCTATTCTATAGTG
TCACCTAAATGCTAGAGCTCGCTGATCA
