[The description below was written by a language model from this plasmid's Addgene catalogue record.]
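Description:
pcDNA3.1 Flag mHMGB2 is a mammalian expression plasmid built on the pcDNA3.1 backbone (about 5.4 kb without insert) that carries the mouse Hmgb2 coding sequence, an insert of roughly 640 bp. It is maintained in E. coli as a high-copy plasmid under ampicillin selection. It also carries a neomycin resistance marker, so transfected mammalian cells can be selected with G418, for example to derive stable lines.

The insert was placed by restriction cloning between the EcoRI and XbaI sites of the polylinker, and both sites remain intact. A Flag epitope is fused to the N terminus of HMGB2, which allows the protein to be detected or immunoprecipitated with anti-Flag antibodies and distinguishes it from endogenous HMGB2. The record does not list the promoter or polyadenylation signal explicitly. However, the recommended sequencing primers (CMV forward and BGH reverse) fit the standard pcDNA3.1 arrangement, in which a CMV immediate-early promoter drives strong constitutive transcription of the insert and a bovine growth hormone polyadenylation signal terminates it. No feature table was provided, so other backbone elements cannot be confirmed from the record.

HMGB2 is a non-histone chromatin protein of the high mobility group box family. The associated publication studied its role in maintaining the articular cartilage surface through the beta-catenin pathway. The plasmid is therefore suited to transient or stable overexpression of tagged mouse HMGB2 in cultured mammalian cells, such as for studies of its function, localisation or protein interactions.
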