Addgene plasmid #31610: pcDNA3.1 Flag mHMGB2
Depositing lab: Yasuhiko Kawakami. Depositing organization: University of Minnesota. Publication: Chromatin protein HMGB2 regulates articular cartilage surface maintenance via beta-catenin pathway. Taniguchi N, Carames B, Kawakami Y, Amendt BA, Komiya S, Lotz M. Proc Natl Acad Sci U S A. 2009 Sep 29. 106(39):16817-22. 10.1073/pnas.0904414106 PubMed 19805379.
Backbone
  Vector backbone: pcDNA3.1
  Backbone size w/o insert (bp): 5428
  Vector type: Mammalian Expression
  Selectable markers: Neomycin (select with G418)
Growth in bacteria
  Bacterial resistance: Ampicillin, 100 μg/mL
  Growth temperature: 37°C
  Growth strain: DH5alpha
  Copy number: High Copy
Gene/Insert
  Gene/Insert name: HMGB2
  Species: M. musculus (mouse)
  Insert size (bp): 640
  Entrez Gene: Hmgb2 (a.k.a. Hmg2, HMG-2, C80539, MGC103184)
  Tag / fusion protein: Flag (N terminal on insert)
  Cloning method: Restriction Enzyme; 5′ cloning site EcoRI (not destroyed); 3′ cloning site XbaI (not destroyed)
  Sequencing primers: 5′ CMV-F; 3′ BGH-rev
Terms and licenses: Academic/Nonprofit Terms; Industry Terms: Not Available to Industry
How to cite: pcDNA3.1 Flag mHMGB2 was a gift from Yasuhiko Kawakami (Addgene plasmid # 31610 ; http://n2t.net/addgene:31610 ; RRID:Addgene_31610)
